>Addgene plasmid #81055 | pGEX4T-hLIG3 | depositor full sequence | sequence record 153735 | pGEX4T-hLIG3 sequence 7766 bps
TAATTCGTGTCGCTCAAGGCGCACTCCCGTTCTGGATAATGTTTTTTGCGCCGACATCATAACGGTTCTG
GCAAATATTCTGAAATGAGCTGTTGACAATTAATCATCGGCTCGTATAATGTGTGGAATTGTGAGCGGAT
AACAATTTCACACAGGAAACAGTATTCATGTCCCCTATACTAGGTTATTGGAAAATTAAGGGCCTTGTGC
AACCCACTCGACTTCTTTTGGAATATCTTGAAGAAAAATATGAAGAGCATTTGTATGAGCGCGATGAAGG
TGATAAATGGCGAAACAAAAAGTTTGAATTGGGTTTGGAGTTTCCCAATCTTCCTTATTATATTGATGGT
GATGTTAAATTAACACAGTCTATGGCCATCATACGTTATATAGCTGACAAGCACAACATGTTGGGTGGTT
GTCCAAAAGAGCGTGCAGAGATTTCAATGCTTGAAGGAGCGGTTTTGGATATTAGATACGGTGTTTCGAG
AATTGCATATAGTAAAGACTTTGAAACTCTCAAAGTTGATTTTCTTAGCAAGCTACCTGAAATGCTGAAA
ATGTTCGAAGATCGTTTATGTCATAAAACATATTTAAATGGTGATCATGTAACCCATCCTGACTTCATGT
TGTATGACGCTCTTGATGTTGTTTTATACATGGACCCAATGTGCCTGGATGCGTTCCCAAAATTAGTTTG
TTTTAAAAAACGTATTGAAGCTATCCCACAAATTGATAAGTACTTGAAATCCAGCAAGTATATAGCATGG
CCTTTGCAGGGCTGGCAAGCCACGTTTGGTGGTGGCGACCATCCTCCAAAATCGGATCTGGTTCCGCGTG
GATCCCCGAATTCCCGGGTCGACTACCCATACGATGTTCCAGATTACGCTCTTATGGCTGAGCAACGGTT
CTGTGTGGACTATGCCAAGCGTGGCACAGCTGGCTGCAAAAAATGCAAGGAAAAGATTGTGAAGGGCGTA
TGCCGAATTGGCAAAGTGGTGCCCAATCCCTTCTCAGAGTCTGGGGGTGATATGAAAGAGTGGTACCACA
TTAAATGCATGTTTGAGAAACTAGAGCGGGCCCGGGCCACCACAAAAAAAATCGAGGACCTCACAGAGCT
GGAAGGCTGGGAAGAGCTGGAAGATAATGAGAAGGAACAGATAACCCAGCACATTGCAGATCTGTCTTCT
AAGGCAGCAGGTACACCAAAGAAGAAAGCTGTTGTCCAGGCTAAGTTGACAACCACTGGCCAGGTGACTT
CTCCAGTGAAAGGCGCCTCATTTGTCACCAGTACCAATCCCCGGAAATTTTCTGGCTTTTCAGCCAAGCC
CAACAACTCTGGGGAAGCCCCCTCGAGCCCCACCCCTAAGAGAAGTCTGTCTTCAAGCAAATGTGACCCC
AGGCATAAGGACTGTCTGCTACGGGAGTTTCGAAAGTTATGCGCCATGGTGGCCGATAATCCTAGCTACA
ACACGAAGACCCAGATCATCCAGGACTTCCTTCGGAAAGGCTCAGCAGGAGATGGTTTCCACGGTGATGT
GTACCTAACAGTGAAGCTGCTGCTGCCAGGAGTCATTAAGACTGTTTACAACTTGAACGATAAGCAGATT
GTGAAGCTTTTCAGTCGCATTTTTAACTGCAACCCAGATGATATGGCACGGGACCTAGAGCAGGGTGACG
TGTCAGAGACAATCAGAGTCTTCTTTGAGCAGAGCAAGTCTTTCCCCCCAGCTGCCAAGAGCCTCCTTAC
CATCCAGGAAGTGGATGAGTTCCTTCTGCGGCTGTCCAAGCTCACCAAGGAGGATGAGCAGCAACAGGCC
CTACAGGACATTGCCTCCAGGTGTACAGCCAATGACCTTAAATGCATCATCAGGTTGATCAAACATGATC
TGAAGATGAACTCAGGTGCAAAACATGTGTTAGACGCCCTTGACCCCAATGCCTATGAAGCCTTCAAAGC
CTCGCGCAACCTGCAGGATGTGGTGGAGCGGGTCCTTCACAACGCGCAGGAGGTGGAGAATGAGCCGGGC
CAGAGACGAGCTCTGAGCGTCCAGGCCTCGCTGATGACACCTGTGCAGCCCATGTTGGCGGAGGCCTGCA
AGTCCGTTGAGTATGCAATGAAGAAATGTCCCAATGGCATGTTCTCTGAGATCAAGTACGATGGAGAGCG
AGTCCAGGTGCATAAGAATGGAGACCACTTCAGCTACTTCAGCCGCAGTCTCAAGCCCGTCCTTCCTCAC
AAGGTGGCCCACTTTAAGGACTACATTCCCCAGGCTTTTCCTGGGGGCCACAGCATGATCTTGGATTCTG
AAGTGCTTCTGATTGACAACAAGACAGGCAAACCACTGCCCTTTGGGACTCTGGGAGTACACAAGAAAGC
AGCCTTCCAGGATGCTAATGTCTGCCTGTTTGTTTTTGATTGTATCTACTTTAATGATGTCAGCTTGATG
GACAGACCTCTGTGTGAGCGGCGGAAGTTTCTTCATGACAACATGGTTGAAATTCCAAACCGGATCATGT
TCTCAGAAATGAAGCGAGTCACAAAAGCTTTGGACTTGGCTGACATGATAACCCGGGTGATCCAGGAGGG
ATTGGAGGGGCTGGTGCTGAAGGATGTGAAGGGTACATATGAGCCTGGGAAGCGGCACTGGCTGAAAGTG
AAGAAAGACTATTTGAACGAGGGGGCCATGGCCGACACAGCTGACCTGGTGGTCCTTGGAGCCTTCTATG
GGCAAGGGAGCAAAGGCGGCATGATGTCAATCTTCCTCATGGGCTGCTACGACCCTGGCAGCCAGAAGTG
GTGCACAGTCACCAAGTGTGCAGGAGGCCATGATGATGCCACGCTTGCCCGCCTGCAGAATGAACTAGAC
ATGGTGAAGATCAGCAAGGACCCCAGCAAAATACCCAGCTGGTTGAAGGTCAACAAGATCTACTATCCTG
ACTTCATCGTCCCAGACCCAAAGAAAGCTGCCGTGTGGGAGATCACAGGGGCTGAATTCTCCAAATCGGA
GGCTCATACAGCTGACGGGATCTCCATCCGATTCCCTCGCTGCACCCGAATCCGAGATGATAAGGACTGG
AAATCTGCCACTAACCTTCCCCAACTCAAGGAACTGTACCAGTTGTCCAAGGAGAAGGCAGACTTCACTG
TAGTGGCTGGAGATGAGGGGAGCTCCACTACAGGGGGTAGCAGTGAAGAGAATAAGGGTCCCTCAGGGTC
TGCTGTGTCCCGCAAGGCCCCCAGCAAGCCCTCAGCCAGTACCAAGAAAGCAGAAGGGAAGCTGAGTAAC
TCCAACAGCAAAGATGGCAACATGCAGACTGCAAAGCCTTCCGCTATGAAGGTGGGGGAGAAGCTGGCCA
CAAAGTCTTCTCCAGTGAAAGTAGGGGAGAAGCGGAAAGCTGCTGATGAGACGCTGTGCCAAACAAAGGT
ATTGCTGGACATCTTCACTGGGGTGCGGCTTTACTTGCCACCCTCCACACCAGACTTCAGCCGTCTCAGA
CGCTACTTTGTGGCATTCGACGGGGACCTGGTACAGGAATTTGATATGACTTCAGCCACGCACGTGCTGG
GTAGCAGGGACAAGAACCCTGCGGCCCAGCAGGTCTCCCCAGAGTGGATTTGGGCATGTATCCGGAAACG
GAGACTGGTAGCTCCCTGCTAGTAAGCGGCCGCATCGTGACTGACTGACGATCTGCCTCGCGCGTTTCGG
TGATGACGGTGAAAACCTCTGACACATGCAGCTCCCGGAGACGGTCACAGCTTGTCTGTAAGCGGATGCC
GGGAGCAGACAAGCCCGTCAGGGCGCGTCAGCGGGTGTTGGCGGGTGTCGGGGCGCAGCCATGACCCAGT
CACGTAGCGATAGCGGAGTGTATAATTCTTGAAGACGAAAGGGCCTCGTGATACGCCTATTTTTATAGGT
TAATGTCATGATAATAATGGTTTCTTAGACGTCAGGTGGCACTTTTCGGGGAAATGTGCGCGGAACCCCT
ATTTGTTTATTTTTCTAAATACATTCAAATATGTATCCGCTCATGAGACAATAACCCTGATAAATGCTTC
AATAATATTGAAAAAGGAAGAGTATGAGTATTCAACATTTCCGTGTCGCCCTTATTCCCTTTTTTGCGGC
ATTTTGCCTTCCTGTTTTTGCTCACCCAGAAACGCTGGTGAAAGTAAAAGATGCTGAAGATCAGTTGGGT
GCACGAGTGGGTTACATCGAACTGGATCTCAACAGCGGTAAGATCCTTGAGAGTTTTCGCCCCGAAGAAC
GTTTTCCAATGATGAGCACTTTTAAAGTTCTGCTATGTGGCGCGGTATTATCCCGTGTTGACGCCGGGCA
AGAGCAACTCGGTCGCCGCATACACTATTCTCAGAATGACTTGGTTGAGTACTCACCAGTCACAGAAAAG
CATCTTACGGATGGCATGACAGTAAGAGAATTATGCAGTGCTGCCATAACCATGAGTGATAACACTGCGG
CCAACTTACTTCTGACAACGATCGGAGGACCGAAGGAGCTAACCGCTTTTTTGCACAACATGGGGGATCA
TGTAACTCGCCTTGATCGTTGGGAACCGGAGCTGAATGAAGCCATACCAAACGACGAGCGTGACACCACG
ATGCCTGCAGCAATGGCAACAACGTTGCGCAAACTATTAACTGGCGAACTACTTACTCTAGCTTCCCGGC
AACAATTAATAGACTGGATGGAGGCGGATAAAGTTGCAGGACCACTTCTGCGCTCGGCCCTTCCGGCTGG
CTGGTTTATTGCTGATAAATCTGGAGCCGGTGAGCGTGGGTCTCGCGGTATCATTGCAGCACTGGGGCCA
GATGGTAAGCCCTCCCGTATCGTAGTTATCTACACGACGGGGAGTCAGGCAACTATGGATGAACGAAATA
GACAGATCGCTGAGATAGGTGCCTCACTGATTAAGCATTGGTAACTGTCAGACCAAGTTTACTCATATAT
ACTTTAGATTGATTTAAAACTTCATTTTTAATTTAAAAGGATCTAGGTGAAGATCCTTTTTGATAATCTC
ATGACCAAAATCCCTTAACGTGAGTTTTCGTTCCACTGAGCGTCAGACCCCGTAGAAAAGATCAAAGGAT
CTTCTTGAGATCCTTTTTTTCTGCGCGTAATCTGCTGCTTGCAAACAAAAAAACCACCGCTACCAGCGGT
GGTTTGTTTGCCGGATCAAGAGCTACCAACTCTTTTTCCGAAGGTAACTGGCTTCAGCAGAGCGCAGATA
CCAAATACTGTCCTTCTAGTGTAGCCGTAGTTAGGCCACCACTTCAAGAACTCTGTAGCACCGCCTACAT
ACCTCGCTCTGCTAATCCTGTTACCAGTGGCTGCTGCCAGTGGCGATAAGTCGTGTCTTACCGGGTTGGA
CTCAAGACGATAGTTACCGGATAAGGCGCAGCGGTCGGGCTGAACGGGGGGTTCGTGCACACAGCCCAGC
TTGGAGCGAACGACCTACACCGAACTGAGATACCTACAGCGTGAGCTATGAGAAAGCGCCACGCTTCCCG
AAGGGAGAAAGGCGGACAGGTATCCGGTAAGCGGCAGGGTCGGAACAGGAGAGCGCACGAGGGAGCTTCC
AGGGGGAAACGCCTGGTATCTTTATAGTCCTGTCGGGTTTCGCCACCTCTGACTTGAGCGTCGATTTTTG
TGATGCTCGTCAGGGGGGCGGAGCCTATGGAAAAACGCCAGCAACGCGGCCTTTTTACGGTTCCTGGCCT
TTTGCTGGCCTTTTGCTCACATGTTCTTTCCTGCGTTATCCCCTGATTCTGTGGATAACCGTATTACCGC
CTTTGAGTGAGCTGATACCGCTCGCCGCAGCCGAACGACCGAGCGCAGCGAGTCAGTGAGCGAGGAAGCG
GAAGAGCGCCTGATGCGGTATTTTCTCCTTACGCATCTGTGCGGTATTTCACACCGCATAAATTCCGACA
CCATCGAATGGTGCAAAACCTTTCGCGGTATGGCATGATAGCGCCCGGAAGAGAGTCAATTCAGGGTGGT
GAATGTGAAACCAGTAACGTTATACGATGTCGCAGAGTATGCCGGTGTCTCTTATCAGACCGTTTCCCGC
GTGGTGAACCAGGCCAGCCACGTTTCTGCGAAAACGCGGGAAAAAGTGGAAGCGGCGATGGCGGAGCTGA
ATTACATTCCCAACCGCGTGGCACAACAACTGGCGGGCAAACAGTCGTTGCTGATTGGCGTTGCCACCTC
CAGTCTGGCCCTGCACGCGCCGTCGCAAATTGTCGCGGCGATTAAATCTCGCGCCGATCAACTGGGTGCC
AGCGTGGTGGTGTCGATGGTAGAACGAAGCGGCGTCGAAGCCTGTAAAGCGGCGGTGCACAATCTTCTCG
CGCAACGCGTCAGTGGGCTGATCATTAACTATCCGCTGGATGACCAGGATGCCATTGCTGTGGAAGCTGC
CTGCACTAATGTTCCGGCGTTATTTCTTGATGTCTCTGACCAGACACCCATCAACAGTATTATTTTCTCC
CATGAAGACGGTACGCGACTGGGCGTGGAGCATCTGGTCGCATTGGGTCACCAGCAAATCGCGCTGTTAG
CGGGCCCATTAAGTTCTGTCTCGGCGCGTCTGCGTCTGGCTGGCTGGCATAAATATCTCACTCGCAATCA
AATTCAGCCGATAGCGGAACGGGAAGGCGACTGGAGTGCCATGTCCGGTTTTCAACAAACCATGCAAATG
CTGAATGAGGGCATCGTTCCCACTGCGATGCTGGTTGCCAACGATCAGATGGCGCTGGGCGCAATGCGCG
CCATTACCGAGTCCGGGCTGCGCGTTGGTGCGGATATCTCGGTAGTGGGATACGACGATACCGAAGACAG
CTCATGTTATATCCCGCCGTTAACCACCATCAAACAGGATTTTCGCCTGCTGGGGCAAACCAGCGTGGAC
CGCTTGCTGCAACTCTCTCAGGGCCAGGCGGTGAAGGGCAATCAGCTGTTGCCCGTCTCACTGGTGAAAA
GAAAAACCACCCTGGCGCCCAATACGCAAACCGCCTCTCCCCGCGCGTTGGCCGATTCATTAATGCAGCT
GGCACGACAGGTTTCCCGACTGGAAAGCGGGCAGTGAGCGCAACGCAATTAATGTGAGTTAGCTCACTCA
TTAGGCACCCCAGGCTTTACACTTTATGCTTCCGGCTCGTATGTTGTGTGGAATTGTGAGCGGATAACAA
TTTCACACAGGAAACAGCTATGACCATGATTACGGATTCACTGGCCGTCGTTTTACAACGTCGTGACTGG
GAAAACCCTGGCGTTACCCAACTTAATCGCCTTGCAGCACATCCCCCTTTCGCCAGCTGGCGTAATAGCG
AAGAGGCCCGCACCGATCGCCCTTCCCAACAGTTGCGCAGCCTGAATGGCGAATGGCGCTTTGCCTGGTT
TCCGGCACCAGAAGCGGTGCCGGAAAGCTGGCTGGAGTGCGATCTTCCTGAGGCCGATACTGTCGTCGTC
CCCTCAAACTGGCAGATGCACGGTTACGATGCGCCCATCTACACCAACGTAACCTATCCCATTACGGTCA
ATCCGCCGTTTGTTCCCACGGAGAATCCGACGGGTTGTTACTCGCTCACATTTAATGTTGATGAAAGCTG
GCTACAGGAAGGCCAGACGCGAATTATTTTTGATGGCGTTGGAATTACGTTATCGACTGCACGGTGCACC
AATGCTTCTGGCGTCAGGCAGCCATCGGAAGCTGTGGTATGGCTGTGCAGGTCGTAAATCACTGCA
Features (pLannotate 1.2.2; 18 found; start..end, strand, type, name):
     93..121     +  promoter       tac promoter: strong E. coli promoter; hybrid between the trp and lac UV5 promoters
    129..145     +  protein_bind   lac operator: The lac repressor binds to the lac operator to inhibit transcription in E. coli. This inhibition can be relieved by adding lactose or isopropyl-β-D-thiogalactopyranoside (IPTG). lac repressor encoded by lacI
    168..821     +  CDS            GST26_SCHJA: Experimental evidence at protein level: Swiss-Prot protein existence level 1. GST isoenzymes appear to play a central role in the parasite detoxification system. Other functions are also suspected including a role in increasing the solubility of haematin in the parasite gut. From Schistosoma japonicum (Blood fluke).
    864..890     +  CDS            3xHA (fragment): three tandem HA epitope tags
    894..3659    +  CDS            LIG3 (fragment): DNLI3_HUMAN - Experimental evidence at protein level: Swiss-Prot protein existence level 1. Isoform 3 functions as heterodimer with DNA-repair protein XRCC1 in the nucleus and can correct defective DNA strand-break repair and sister chromatid exchange following treatment with ionizing radiation and alkylating agents. Isoform 1 is targeted to mitochondria, where it functions as DNA ligase in mitochondrial base-excision DNA repair (PubMed:10207110, PubMed:24674627). From Homo sapiens (Human).
   3693..3732    +  CDS            rop (fragment): Rop protein, which maintains plasmids at low copy number; rop
   3834..3874    +  misc_feature   bom (fragment): basis of mobility region from pBR322
   3979..4083    +  promoter       AmpR promoter: bla
   4084..4944    +  CDS            AmpR: β-lactamase; bla; confers resistance to ampicillin, carbenicillin, and related antibiotics
   5115..5703    +  rep_origin     ori: high-copy-number ColE1/pMB1/pBR322/pUC origin of replication
   5889..5940    -  misc_feature   bom (fragment): basis of mobility region from pBR322
   5947..6024    +  promoter       lacIq promoter: lacI (mutant); In the lacIq allele, a single base change in the promoter boosts expression of the lacI gene about 10-fold.
   6025..7107    +  CDS            lacI: lac repressor; lacI; The lac repressor binds to the lac operator to inhibit transcription in E. coli. This inhibition can be relieved by adding lactose or isopropyl-β-D-thiogalactopyranoside (IPTG).
   7120..7141    +  protein_bind   CAP binding site: CAP binding activates transcription in the presence of cAMP. E. coli catabolite activator protein
   7156..7186    +  promoter       lac promoter: promoter for the E. coli lac operon
   7194..7210    +  protein_bind   lac operator: The lac repressor binds to the lac operator to inhibit transcription in E. coli. This inhibition can be relieved by adding lactose or isopropyl-β-D-thiogalactopyranoside (IPTG). lac repressor encoded by lacI
   7230..7403    +  CDS            lacZα: LacZα fragment of β-galactosidase; lacZ fragment
   7682..17      -  CDS            yciV (fragment) (across the origin): RNAAM_ECOLI - Also known as trpH From Escherichia coli (strain K12).
