[The description below was written by a language model from this plasmid's Addgene catalogue record and pLannotate feature annotations shown in this document.]
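Description:
pGEX4T-hLIG3 is a bacterial expression plasmid of 7,766 bp built on the commercial pGEX-4T-3 backbone for producing human DNA ligase 3 (LIG3) as a glutathione S-transferase fusion in E. coli. It replicates from a ColE1/pMB1-type origin, is recorded as high copy, and is selected through the β-lactamase (AmpR) gene, which confers ampicillin resistance. Short rop and bom fragments, a lacZα segment with its lac promoter, operator and CAP site, and a yciV fragment also appear in the annotation. These are backbone remnants rather than functional parts of the design.

The expression cassette is driven by the tac promoter, a strong trp/lac hybrid, followed by a lac operator. The plasmid also carries lacI under the lacIq promoter, so the repressor is supplied in cis. Transcription is therefore held off until it is induced with IPTG. Downstream lies the Schistosoma japonicum GST coding sequence, which forms the N-terminal tag from the backbone and allows affinity purification on glutathione resin. The human LIG3 coding sequence follows, cloned between SalI and NotI sites that were both retained. The feature table also detects a short match to an HA epitope sequence between GST and LIG3, annotated as a fragment of a 3xHA tag. The catalogue entry lists only GST as a tag, so this HA element is not confirmed by the depositor fields. The annotation scores LIG3 as a fragment of the reference protein, and the record does not specify which isoform is encoded beyond the cited transcript reference.

The stated purpose is bacterial expression of human LIG3. The associated publication concerns biochemical reconstitution of TET1-TDG-base excision repair-dependent active DNA demethylation, which suggests the purified recombinant ligase was used in such in vitro repair assays.
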