Addgene plasmid #81055: pGEX4T-hLIG3
Purpose: bacterial expression of human LIG3
Depositing lab: Primo Schaer. Depositing organization: University of Basel. Publication: Biochemical reconstitution of TET1-TDG-BER-dependent active DNA demethylation reveals a highly coordinated mechanism. Weber AR, Krawczyk C, Robertson AB, Kusnierczyk A, Vagbo CB, Schuermann D, Klungland A, Schar P. Nat Commun. 2016 Mar 2;7:10806. doi: 10.1038/ncomms10806. PubMed 26932196.
Backbone
  Vector backbone: pGEX-4T-3
  Backbone manufacturer: GE Healthcare Life Sciences
  Backbone size w/o insert (bp): 4968
  Total vector size (bp): 7766
  Vector type: Bacterial Expression
Growth in bacteria
  Bacterial resistance: Ampicillin, 100 μg/mL
  Growth temperature: 37°C
  Growth strain: DH5alpha
  Copy number: High Copy
Gene/Insert
  Gene/Insert name: DNA ligase 3
  Species: H. sapiens (human)
  GenBank ID: NM_002311.4
  Entrez Gene: LIG3 (a.k.a. LIG2, LIG3alpha, MTDPS20)
  Promoter: tac
  Tag / fusion protein: GST (N terminal on backbone)
  Cloning method: Restriction Enzyme; 5′ cloning site SalI (not destroyed); 3′ cloning site NotI (not destroyed)
  Sequencing primers: 5′ CCAGCAAGTATATAGCATGG; 3′ GAGCTGCATGTGTCAGAGG
Terms and licenses: Academic/Nonprofit Terms; Industry Terms: Not Available to Industry
How to cite: pGEX4T-hLIG3 was a gift from Primo Schaer (Addgene plasmid # 81055 ; http://n2t.net/addgene:81055 ; RRID:Addgene_81055)
