>Addgene plasmid #81055 | pGEX4T-hLIG3 | addgene partial sequence | sequence record 157186 | pGEX3 5'-CCGGGAGCTGCATGTGTCAGAGG-3'
GAACGCGCGAGGCAGATCGTCAGTCAGTCACGATGCGGCCGCTTACTAGCAGGGAGCTACCAGTCTCCGT
TTCCGGATACATGCCCAAATCCACTCTGGGGAGACCTGCTGGGCCGCAGGGTTCTTGTCCCTGCTACCCA
GCACGTGCGTGGCTGAAGTCATATCAAATTCCTGTACCAGGTCCCCGTCGAATGCCACAAAGTAGCGTCT
GAGACGGCTGAAGTCTGGTGTGGAGGGTGGCAAGTAAAGCCGCACCCCAGTGAAGATGTCCAGCAATACC
TTTGTTTGGCACAGCGTCTCATCAGCAGCTTTCCGCTTCTCCCCTACTTTCACTGGAGAAGACTTTGTGG
CCAGCTTCTCCCCCACCTTCATAGCGGAAGGCTTTGCAGTCTGCATGTTGCCATCTTTGCTGTTGGAGTT
ACTCAGCTTCCCTTCTGCTTTCTTGGTACTGGCTGAGGGCTTGCTGGGGGCCTTGCGGGACACAGCAGAC
CCTGAGGGACCCTTATTCTCTTCACTGCTACCCCCTGTAGTGGAGCTCCCCTCATCTCCAGCCACTACAG
TGAAGTCTGCCTTCTCCTTGGACAACTGGTACAGTTCCTTGAGTTGGGGAAGGTTAGTGGCAGATTTCCA
GTCCTTATCATCTCGGATTCGGGTGCAGCGAGGGAATCGGATGGAGATCCCGTCAGCTGTATGAGCCTCC
GATTTGGAGAATTCAGCCCCTGTGATCTCCCACACGGCAGCTTTCTTTGGGTCTGGGACGATGAAGTCAG
GATAGTAGATCT
