>Addgene plasmid #81055 | pGEX4T-hLIG3 | addgene partial sequence | sequence record 158161 | pGEX5 5'-GGGCTGGCAAGCCACGTTTGGTG-3'
ATCGGATCTGGTTCCGCGTGGATCCCCGAATTCCCGGGTCGACTACCCATACGATGTTCCAGATTACGCT
CTTATGGCTGAGCAACGGTTCTGTGTGGACTATGCCAAGCGTGGCACAGCTGGCTGCAAAAAATGCAAGG
AAAAGATTGTGAAGGGCGTATGCCGAATTGGCAAAGTGGTGCCCAATCCCTTCTCAGAGTCTGGGGGTGA
TATGAAAGAGTGGTACCACATTAAATGCATGTTTGAGAAACTAGAGCGGGCCCGGGCCACCACAAAAAAA
ATCGAGGACCTCACAGAGCTGGAAGGCTGGGAAGAGCTGGAAGATAATGAGAAGGAACAGATAACCCAGC
ACATTGCAGATCTGTCTTCTAAGGCAGCAGGTACACCAAAGAAGAAAGCTGTTGTCCAGGCTAAGTTGAC
AACCACTGGCCAGGTGACTTCTCCAGTGAAAGGCGCCTCATTTGTCACCAGTACCAATCCCCGGAAATTT
TCTGGCTTTTCAGCCAAGCCCAACAACTCTGGGGAAGCCCCCTCGAGCCCCACCCCTAAGAGAAGTCTGT
CTTCAAGCAAATGTGACCCCAGGCATAAGGACTGTCTGCTACGGGAGTTTCGAAAGTTATGCGCCATGGT
GGCCGATAATCCTAGCTACAACACGAAGACCCAGATCATCCAGGACTTCCTTCGGAAAGGCTCAGCAGGA
GATGGTTTCCACGGTGATGTGTACCTAACAGTGAAGCTGCTGCTGCCAGGAGTCAT
